>Addgene plasmid #91318 | pHH0103_ITSN1-1/5-IS2/3 | addgene full sequence | sequence record 191785 | Addgene NGS Result
TTAACCTATAAAAATAGGCGTATCACGAGGCCCTTTCGTCTTCAAGAATTCCCGACACCATCGAATGGTG
CAAAACCTTTCGCGGTATGGCATGATAGCGCCCGGAAGAGAGTCAATTCAGGGTGGTGAATGTGAAACCA
GTAACGTTATACGATGTCGCAGAGTATGCCGGTGTCTCTTATCAGACCGTTTCCCGCGTGGTGAACCAGG
CCAGCCACGTTTCTGCGAAAACGCGGGAAAAAGTGGAAGCGGCGATGGCGGAGCTGAATTACATTCCCAA
CCGCGTGGCACAACAACTGGCGGGCAAACAGTCGTTGCTGATTGGCGTTGCCACCTCCAGTCTGGCCCTG
CACGCGCCGTCGCAAATTGTCGCGGCGATTAAATCTCGCGCCGATCAACTGGGTGCCAGCGTGGTGGTGT
CGATGGTAGAACGAAGCGGCGTCGAAGCCTGTAAAGCGGCGGTGCACAATCTTCTCGCGCAACGCGTCAG
TGGGCTGATCATTAACTATCCGCTGGATGACCAGGATGCCATTGCTGTGGAAGCTGCCTGCACTAATGTT
CCGGCGTTATTTCTTGATGTCTCTGACCAGACACCCATCAACAGTATTATTTTCTCCCATGAAGACGGTA
CGCGACTGGGCGTGGAGCATCTGGTCGCATTGGGTCACCAGCAAATCGCGCTGTTAGCGGGCCCATTAAG
TTCTGTCTCGGCGCGTCTGCGTCTGGCTGGCTGGCATAAATATCTCACTCGCAATCAAATTCAGCCGATA
GCGGAACGGGAAGGCGACTGGAGTGCCATGTCCGGTTTTCAACAAACCATGCAAATGCTGAATGAGGGCA
TCGTTCCCACTGCGATGCTGGTTGCCAACGATCAGATGGCGCTGGGCGCAATGCGCGCCATTACCGAGTC
CGGGCTGCGCGTTGGTGCGGATATCTCGGTAGTGGGATACGACGATACCGAAGACAGCTCATGTTATATC
CCGCCGTTAACCACCATCAAACAGGATTTTCGCCTGCTGGGGCAAACCAGCGTGGACCGCTTGCTGCAAC
TCTCTCAGGGCCAGGCGGTGAAGGGCAATCAGCTGTTGCCCGTCTCACTGGTGAAAAGAAAAACCACCCT
GGCGCCCAATACGCAAACCGCCTCTCCCCGCGCGTTGGCCGATTCATTAATGCAGCTGGCACGACAGGTT
TCCCGACTGGAAAGCGGGCAGTGAGCGCAACGCAATTAATGTAAGTTAGCTCACTCATTAGGCACAATTC
TCATGTTTGACAGCTTATCATCGACTGCACGGTGCACCAATGCTTCTGGCGTCAGGCAGCCATCGGAAGC
TGTGGTATGGCTGTGCAGGTCGTAAATCACTGCATAATTCGTGTCGCTCAAGGCGCACTCCCGTTCTGGA
TAATGTTTTTTGCGCCGACATCATAACGGTTCTGGCAAATATTCTGAAATGAGCTGTTGACAATTAATCA
TCGGCTCGTATAATGTGTGGAATTGTGAGCGGATAACAATTTCACACAGGAAACAGCCAGTCCGTTTAGG
TGTTTTCACGAGCACTTCACCAACAAGGACCATAGATTATGAAAATCGAAGAACACCATCACCATCACCA
TTCCAGCGGTAAGCTTATGTCCCCTATACTAGGTTATTGGAAAATTAAGGGCCTTGTGCAACCCACTCGA
CTTCTTTTGGAATATCTTGAAGAAAAATATGAAGAGCATTTGTATGAGCGCGATGAAGGTGATAAATGGC
GAAACAAAAAGTTTGAATTGGGTTTGGAGTTTCCCAATCTTCCTTATTATATTGATGGTGATGTTAAATT
AACACAGTCTATGGCCATCATACGTTATATAGCTGACAAGCACAACATGTTGGGTGGTTGTCCAAAAGAG
CGTGCAGAGATTTCAATGCTTGAAGGAGCGGTTTTGGATATTAGATACGGTGTTTCGAGAATTGCATATA
GTAAAGACTTTGAAACTCTCAAAGTTGATTTTCTTAGCAAGCTACCTGAAATGCTGAAAATGTTCGAAGA
TCGTTTATGTCATAAAACATATTTAAATGGTGATCATGTAACCCATCCTGACTTCATGTTGTATGACGCT
CTTGATGTTGTTTTATACATGGACCCAATGTGCCTGGATGCGTTCCCAAAATTAGTTTGTTTTAAAAAAC
GTATTGAAGCTATCCCACAAATTGATAAGTACTTGAAATCCAGCAAGTATATAGCATGGCCTTTGCAGGG
CTGGCAAGCCACGTTTGGTGGTGGCGACCATCCTCCAAAATCGGATCTGGAAGTTCTGTTCCAGGGGCCC
CTGTCCAGCGGTCTGGTTCCGCGTGGTTCCGGTACCGCGGCCCAGCCGGCCGGTCCGCTGACGATCTCTG
CTCAAGAAAATGTGAAAGTTGTCTATTACCGTGCCCTGTATCCGTTTGAATCCCGTAGCCATGATGAAAT
TACCATCCAGCCGGGCGATATTGTGATGGTTATCGGTTGCTGGGTTGACGAAAGCCAAACCGGTGAACCG
GGTTGGCTGGGCGGTGAACTGAAAGGCAAAACGGGTTGGTTTCCGGCGAACTATGCCGAAAAAATTCCGG
AAAATGAAGTCCCGGCGCCGGTGGCGGCCGCATA
[142 nt withheld, positions 2625-2766]
C
[98 nt withheld, positions 2768-2865]
AGTTTGTACTGGTGACGAAACTCAGTGTCTAGCTAGAGTGGC
[149 nt withheld, positions 2908-3056]
T
[41 nt withheld, positions 3058-3098]
T
[62 nt withheld, positions 3100-3161]
A
[35 nt withheld, positions 3163-3197]
CCTCCCTCAATCGGTTGAATGTCGCCCTTTTGTCTTTGGCGCTGGTAAACCATATGAA
[86 nt withheld, positions 3256-3341]
T
[54 nt withheld, positions 3343-3396]
CTAGCGCCGCCCTATACCTTGTCTGCCTCCCCGCGTTGCGTCGCGGTGCATGGAGCCGGGCCACCTCGAC
CTGAATGGAAGCCGGCGGCACCTCGCTAACGGATTCACCACTCCAAGAATTGGAGCCAATCAATTCTTGC
GGAGAACTGTGAATGCGCAAACCAACCCTTGGCAGAACATATCCATCGCGTCCGCCATCTCCAGCAGCCG
CACGCGGCGCATCTCGGGCAGCGTTGGGTCCTGGCCACGGGTGCGCATGATCGTGCTCCTGTCGTTGAGG
ACCCGGCTAGGCTGGCGGGGTTGCCTTACTGGTTAGCAGAATGAATCACCGATACGCGAGCGAACGTGAA
GCGACTGCTGCTGCAAAACGTCTGCGACCTGAGCAACAACATGAATGGTCTTCGGTTTCCGTGTTTCGTA
AAGTCTGGAAACGCGGAAGTCAGCGCCCTGCACCATTATGTTCCGGATCTGCATCGCAGGATGCTGCTGG
CTACCCTGTGGAACACCTACATCTGTATTAACGAAGCGCTGGCATTGACCCTGAGTGATTTTTCTCTGGT
CCCGCCGCATCCATACCGCCAGTTGTTTACCCTCACAACGTTCCAGTAACCGGGCATGTTCATCATCAGT
AACCCGTATCGTGAGCATCCTCTCTCGTTTCATCGGTATCATTACCCCCATGAACAGAAATCCCCCTTAC
ACGGAGGCATCAGTGACCAAACAGGAAAAAACCGCCCTTAACATGGCCCGCTTTATCAGAAGCCAGACAT
TAACGCTTCTGGAGAAACTCAACGAGCTGGACGCGGATGAACAGGCAGACATCTGTGAATCGCTTCACGA
CCACGCTGATGAGCTTTACCGCAGGATCCGCGAAATTGTAAGCGTTAATATTTTGTTAAAATTCGCGTTA
AATTTTTGTTAAATCAGCTCATTTTTTAACCAATAGGCCGAAATCGGCAAAATCCCTTATAAATCAAAAG
AATAGACCGAGATAGGGT
[37 nt withheld, positions 4395-4431]
AAAGAACGTGGACTCCAACGTCAAAGG
[49 nt withheld, positions 4459-4507]
T
[91 nt withheld, positions 4509-4599]
G
[124 nt withheld, positions 4601-4724]
CGCGGATCCTGCCTCGCGCGTTTCGGTGATGACGGTGAAAACCTCTGACACATGCAGCTCCCGGAGACGG
TCACAGCTTGTCTGTAAGCGGATGCCGGGAGCAGACAAGCCCGTCAGGGCGCGTCAGCGGGTGTTGGCGG
GTGTCGGGGCGCAGCCATGACCCAGTCACGTAGCGATAGCGGAGTGTATACTGGCTTAACTATGCGGCAT
CAGAGCAGATTGTACTGAGAGTGCACCATATGCGGTGTGAAATACCGCACAGATGCGTAAGGAGAAAATA
CCGCATCAGGCGCTCTTCCGCTTCCTCGCTCACTGACTCGCTGCGCTCGGTCGTTCGGCTGCGGCGAGCG
GTATCAGCTCACTCAAAGGCGGTAATACGGTTATCCACAGAATCAGGGGATAACGCAGGAAAGAACATGT
GAGCAAAAGGCCAGCAAAAGGCCAGGAACCGTAAAAAGGCCGCGTTGCTGGCGTTTTTCCATAGGCTCCG
CCCCCCTGACGAGCATCACAAAAATCGACGCTCAAGTCAGAGGTGGCGAAACCCGACAGGACTATAAAGA
TACCAGGGTTTCCCCCTGGAAGCTCCCTCGTGCGCTCTCCTGTTCCGACCCTGCCGCTTACCGGATACCT
GTCCGCCTTTCTCCCTTCGGGAAGCGTGGCGCTTTCTCATAGCTCACGCTGTAGGTATCTCAGTTCGGTG
TAGGTCGTTCGCTCCAAGCTGGGCTGTGTGCACGAACCCCCCGTTCAGCCCGACCGCTGCGCCTTATCCG
GTAACTATCGTCTTGAGTCCAACCCGGTAAGACACGACTTATCGCCACTGGCAGCAGCCACTGGTAACAG
GATTAGCAGAGCGAGGTATGTAGGCGGTGCTACAGAGTTCTTGAAGTGGTGGCCTAACTACGGCTACACT
AGAAGGACAGTATTTGGTATCTGCGCTCTGCTGAAGCCAGTTACCTTCGGAAAAAGAGTTGGTAGCTCTT
GATCCGGCAAACAAACCACCGCTGGTAGCGGTGGTTTTTTTGTTTGCAAGCAGCAGATTACGCGCAGAAA
AAAAGGATCTCAAGAAGATCCTTTGATCTTTTCTACGGGGTCTGACGCTCAGTGGAACGAAAACTCACGT
TAAGGGATTTTGGTCATGAGATTATCAAAAAGGATCTTCACCTAGATCCTTTTAAATTAAAAATGAAGTT
TTAAATCAATCTAAAGTATATATGAGTAAACTTGGTCTGACAGTTACCAATGCTTAATCAGTGAGGCACC
TATCTCAGCGATCTGTCTATTTCGTTCATCCATAGTTGCCTGACTCCCCGTCGTGTAGATAACTACGATA
CGGGAGGGCTTACCATCTGGCCCCAGTGCTGCAATGATACCGCGAGACCCACGCTCACCGGCTCCAGATT
TATCAGCAATAAACCAGCCAGCCGGAAGGGCCGAGCGCAGAAGTGGTCCTGCAACTTTATCCGCCTCCAT
CCAGTCTATTAATTGTTGCCGGGAAGCTAGAGTAAGTAGTTCGCCAGTTAATAGTTTGCGCAACGTTGTT
GCCATTGCTGCAGGCATCGTGGTGTCACGCTCGTCGTTTGGTATGGCTTCATTCAGCTCCGGTTCCCAAC
GATCAAGGCGAGTTACATGATCCCCCATGTTGTGCAAAAAAGCGGTTAGCTCCTTCGGTCCTCCGATCGT
TGTCAGAAGTAAGTTGGCCGCAGTGTTATCACTCATGGTTATGGCAGCACTGCATAATTCTCTTACTGTC
ATGCCATCCGTAAGATGCTTTTCTGTGACTGGTGAGTACTCAACCAAGTCATTCTGAGAATAGTGTATGC
GGCGACCGAGTTGCTCTTGCCCGGCGTCAACACGGGATAATACCGCGCCACATAGCAGAACTTTAAAAGT
GCTCATCATTGGAAAACGTTCTTCGGGGCGAAAACTCTCAAGGATCTTACCGCTGTTGAGATCCAGTTCG
ATGTAACCCACTCGTGCACCCAACTGATCTTCAGCATCTTTTACTTTCACCAGCGTTTCTGGGTGAGCAA
AAACAGGAAGGCAAAATGCCGCAAAAAAGGGAATAAGGGCGACACGGAAATGTTGAATACTCATACTCTT
CCTTTTTCAATATTATTGAAGCATTTATCAGGGTTATTGTCTCATGAGCGGATACATATTTGAATGTATT
TAGAAAAATAAACAAATAGGGGTTCCGCGCACATTTCCCCGAAAAGTGCCACCTGACGTCTAAGAAACCA
TTATTATCATGACA
Features (pLannotate 1.2.2; 21 found; start..end, strand, type, name):
     54..131     +  promoter       lacIq promoter: lacI (mutant); In the lacIq allele, a single base change in the promoter boosts expression of the lacI gene about 10-fold.
    132..1214    +  CDS            lacI: lac repressor; lacI; The lac repressor binds to the lac operator to inhibit transcription in E. coli. This inhibition can be relieved by adding lactose or isopropyl-β-D-thiogalactopyranoside (IPTG).
   1227..1248    +  protein_bind   CAP binding site: CAP binding activates transcription in the presence of cAMP. E. coli catabolite activator protein
   1267..1284    +  promoter       tet promoter (fragment): E. coli promoter for tetracycline efflux protein gene
   1457..1485    +  promoter       tac promoter: strong E. coli promoter; hybrid between the trp and lac UV5 promoters
   1493..1509    +  protein_bind   lac operator: The lac repressor binds to the lac operator to inhibit transcription in E. coli. This inhibition can be relieved by adding lactose or isopropyl-β-D-thiogalactopyranoside (IPTG). lac repressor encoded by lacI
   1594..1611    +  CDS            6xHis: 6xHis affinity tag
   1627..2280    +  CDS            GST26_SCHJA: Experimental evidence at protein level: Swiss-Prot protein existence level 1. GST isoenzymes appear to play a central role in the parasite detoxification system. Other functions are also suspected including a role in increasing the solubility of haematin in the parasite gut. From Schistosoma japonicum (Blood fluke).
   2362..2613    +  CDS            ITSN1 (fragment): ITSN1_HUMAN - Also known as ITSN From Homo sapiens (Human).
   2629..2676    +  terminator     fd terminator (sequence withheld): central terminator from bacteriophage fd (Otsuka and Kunisawa, 1982)
   2681..2893    +  CDS            M13 gene III (fragment) (sequence partly withheld): pIII; III; minor coat protein
   2908..3378    +  CDS            M13 gene III (fragment) (sequence partly withheld): pIII; III; minor coat protein
   3400..3470    +  CDS            TcR (fragment): tetracycline efflux protein; tet; confers resistance to tetracycline
   3712..4092    -  CDS            YPB1_ECOLX: Protein predicted: Swiss-Prot protein existence level 4. From Escherichia coli.
   4109..4260    +  CDS            rop (fragment): Rop protein, which maintains plasmids at low copy number; rop
   4296..4724    -  rep_origin     f1 ori (sequence partly withheld): f1 bacteriophage origin of replication; arrow indicates direction of (+) strand synthesis
   4733..4772    +  CDS            rop (fragment): Rop protein, which maintains plasmids at low copy number; rop
   4874..5014    +  misc_feature   bom: basis of mobility region from pBR322
   5200..5787    -  rep_origin     ori: high-copy-number ColE1/pMB1/pBR322/pUC origin of replication
   5958..6818    -  CDS            AmpR: β-lactamase; bla; confers resistance to ampicillin, carbenicillin, and related antibiotics
   6819..6923    -  promoter       AmpR promoter: bla
