[The description below was written by a language model from this plasmid's Addgene catalogue record and pLannotate feature annotations shown in this document.]
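Description:
pHH0103_ITSN1-1/5-IS2/3 is a bacterial expression plasmid of about 7 kb, built on the pHH0103 backbone, for producing and purifying a human SH3 domain from intersectin-1 (ITSN1) in E. coli. The construct name suggests the first of the five ITSN1 SH3 domains, but the record does not explain the naming scheme. The plasmid replicates from a ColE1/pMB1-type origin with the pBR322 bom region. It is catalogued as low copy, although the rop gene appears only as fragments interrupted by an f1 phage origin. Selection is by ampicillin resistance (β-lactamase under its own promoter).

Expression is driven by the strong hybrid tac promoter followed by a lac operator. The plasmid also carries lacI under the up-regulated lacIq promoter, so transcription is tightly repressed until IPTG is added, independently of the host's repressor level. Downstream lie a 6xHis tag, Schistosoma japonicum glutathione S-transferase and then the ITSN1 fragment, which was cloned between SfiI and NotI sites (273 bp insert, of which about 250 bp is annotated as ITSN1 coding sequence). This arrangement is consistent with a His-GST-SH3 fusion that can be purified on nickel or glutathione resins.

A phage fd terminator follows the insert. Beyond it are fragments of M13 gene III, and elsewhere a tetracycline resistance gene fragment and a tet promoter fragment. These appear to be remnants of a phagemid/pBR322-derived ancestor and not functional parts of the expression cassette. The plasmid belongs to a collection made for a systematic analysis of the binding specificities of the human SH3 domain family.
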