Addgene plasmid #91318: pHH0103_ITSN1-1/5-IS2/3
Purpose: Protein expression and purification of human SH3 domain construct ITSN1-1/5-IS2/3
Depositing lab: Sachdev Sidhu. Depositing organization: University of Toronto. Publication: Comprehensive Analysis of the Human SH3 Domain Family Reveals a Wide Variety of Non-canonical Specificities. Teyra J, Huang H, Jain S, Guan X, Dong A, Liu Y, Tempel W, Min J, Tong Y, Kim PM, Bader GD, Sidhu SS. Structure. 2017 Oct 3;25(10):1598-1610.e3. doi: 10.1016/j.str.2017.07.017. Epub 2017 Sep 7. PubMed 28890361.
Backbone
  Vector backbone: pHH0103
  Vector type: Bacterial Expression
Growth in bacteria
  Bacterial resistance: Ampicillin, 100 μg/mL
  Growth temperature: 37°C
  Growth strain: DH5alpha
  Copy number: Low Copy
Gene/Insert
  Gene/Insert name: ITSN1-1/5-IS2/3
  Species: H. sapiens (human)
  Insert size (bp): 273
  Entrez Gene: ITSN1 (a.k.a. ITSN, SH3D1A, SH3P17)
  Cloning method: Restriction Enzyme; 5′ cloning site Sfi1 (unknown if destroyed); 3′ cloning site Not1 (unknown if destroyed)
Terms and licenses: Academic/Nonprofit Terms; Industry Terms: Not Available to Industry
How to cite: pHH0103_ITSN1-1/5-IS2/3 was a gift from Sachdev Sidhu (Addgene plasmid # 91318 ; http://n2t.net/addgene:91318 ; RRID:Addgene_91318)
