>Addgene plasmid #91318 | pHH0103_ITSN1-1/5-IS2/3 | depositor partial sequence | sequence record 175806 | insert sequence
GGCCCAGCCGGCCGGTCCGCTGACGATCTCTGCTCAAGAAAATGTGAAAGTTGTCTATTACCGTGCCCTG
TATCCGTTTGAATCCCGTAGCCATGATGAAATTACCATCCAGCCGGGCGATATTGTGATGGTTATCGGTT
GCTGGGTTGACGAAAGCCAAACCGGTGAACCGGGTTGGCTGGGCGGTGAACTGAAAGGCAAAACGGGTTG
GTTTCCGGCGAACTATGCCGAAAAAATTCCGGAAAATGAAGTCCCGGCGCCGGTGGCGGCCGC
